Addgene plasmid #84016: pUB6_ATR
Purpose: ATR minigene to test splicing event
Depositing lab: Robert Bradley. Depositing organization: Fred Hutchinson Cancer Center. Publication: U2AF1 mutations alter splice site recognition in hematological malignancies. Ilagan JO, Ramakrishnan A, Hayes B, Murphy ME, Zebari AS, Bradley P, Bradley RK. Genome Res. 2015 Jan;25(1):14-26. doi: 10.1101/gr.181016.114. Epub 2014 Sep 29. PubMed 25267526.
Backbone
  Vector backbone: pUB6/V5-HisA
  Backbone manufacturer: Invitrogen
  Backbone size w/o insert (bp): 9268
  Vector type: Mammalian Expression
Growth in bacteria
  Bacterial resistance: Ampicillin, 100 μg/mL
  Growth temperature: 37°C
  Growth strain: DH5alpha
  Copy number: High Copy
Gene/Insert
  Gene/Insert name: ATR
  Species: H. sapiens (human)
  Insert size (bp): 3805
  Entrez Gene: ATR (a.k.a. FCTCS, FRP1, MEC1, SCKL, SCKL1)
  Promoter: UB6
  Cloning method: Gibson Cloning
  Sequencing primers: 5′ TCAGTGTTAGACTAGTAAAT; 3′ TCGAAGGGCCCTCTAGACTC
Terms and licenses: Academic/Nonprofit Terms; Industry Terms: Not Available to Industry
How to cite: pUB6_ATR was a gift from Robert Bradley (Addgene plasmid # 84016 ; http://n2t.net/addgene:84016 ; RRID:Addgene_84016)
