[The description below was written by a language model from this plasmid's Addgene catalogue record, the feature table of its GenBank file and pLannotate feature annotations shown in this document.]
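Description:
pUB6_ATR is a mammalian expression plasmid built on the Invitrogen pUB6/V5-HisA backbone and carrying a human ATR minigene designed to report on a specific splicing event. It is propagated in E. coli as a high-copy plasmid through a ColE1/pUC-type origin, with ampicillin resistance provided by the bla gene. An f1 origin is also present. For selection in mammalian cells, the backbone supplies a blasticidin S deaminase cassette driven by the SV40 early promoter, with an EM7 promoter for bacterial expression, and terminated by an SV40 polyadenylation signal.

The payload is a genomic fragment of about 3.8 kb, inserted by Gibson cloning at an EcoRV site downstream of the human ubiquitin C promoter. The depositor's annotation marks ATR exon 46 at the 5′ end and exon 47 at the 3′ end. An internal segment labelled exon 46′ lies within the intervening sequence, and a "-3 mutation site" sits three nucleotides upstream of it, at the −3 position of that 3′ splice site. This layout lets transcripts from the constitutive promoter be spliced either with or without the cassette exon. The record does not state which nucleotide occupies the −3 position in this version. Downstream lie the vector's V5 epitope, 6xHis tag and bGH polyadenylation signal.

The automated hits to EIF2AK1, C16orf89 and a His tag inside the insert are probably spurious matches to intronic sequence. The 9,268 bp listed as the backbone size equals the full length of the sequence record, so it appears to describe the whole plasmid. The associated work concerns altered splice site recognition by U2AF1 mutations.
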