LOCUS       pUB6v5His_ATR 9268 bp ds-DNA circular 14-SEP-2016
DEFINITION  .
ACCESSION
VERSION
SOURCE      .
  ORGANISM  .
COMMENT
COMMENT
COMMENT     ApEinfo:methylated:1
FEATURES             Location/Qualifiers
     misc_feature    1280..1282
                     /label=EcoRV
                     /ApEinfo_fwdcolor=#89b2ff
                     /ApEinfo_revcolor=#89b2ff
                     /ApEinfo_graphicformat=arrow_data {{0 1 2 0 0 -1} {} 0}
     width           5
     offset          0
     misc_feature    5088..5090
                     /label=EcoRV(1)
                     /ApEinfo_label=EcoRV
                     /ApEinfo_fwdcolor=#89b2ff
                     /ApEinfo_revcolor=#89b2ff
                     /ApEinfo_graphicformat=arrow_data {{0 1 2 0 0 -1} {} 0}
     width           5
     offset          0
     misc_feature    5070..5101
                     /label=R primer for gibson cloning
                     /ApEinfo_fwdcolor=#ffbf2a
                     /ApEinfo_revcolor=#ffbf2a
                     /ApEinfo_graphicformat=arrow_data {{0 1 2 0 0 -1} {} 0}
     width           5
     offset          0
     misc_feature    1283..1388
                     /label=exon 46
                     /ApEinfo_fwdcolor=#9a95ff
                     /ApEinfo_revcolor=#9a95ff
                     /ApEinfo_graphicformat=arrow_data {{0 1 2 0 0 -1} {} 0}
     width           5
     offset          0
     misc_feature    4914..5087
                     /label=exon 47
                     /ApEinfo_fwdcolor=#18ff1b
                     /ApEinfo_revcolor=#18ff1b
                     /ApEinfo_graphicformat=arrow_data {{0 1 2 0 0 -1} {} 0}
     width           5
     offset          0
     misc_feature    5076..5087
                     /label=exon 47 3' end
                     /ApEinfo_fwdcolor=cyan
                     /ApEinfo_revcolor=green
                     /ApEinfo_graphicformat=arrow_data {{0 1 2 0 0 -1} {} 0}
     width           5
     offset          0
     misc_feature    3914..4050
                     /label=exon 46'
                     /ApEinfo_fwdcolor=#ffac39
                     /ApEinfo_revcolor=#ffac39
                     /ApEinfo_graphicformat=arrow_data {{0 1 2 0 0 -1} {} 0}
     width           5
     offset          0
     misc_feature    1167..1188
                     /label=UB6 forward priming
                     /ApEinfo_fwdcolor=#ff1a29
                     /ApEinfo_revcolor=#ff1a29
                     /ApEinfo_graphicformat=arrow_data {{0 1 2 0 0 -1} {} 0}
     width           5
     offset          0
     primer_bind     complement(7107..7127)
                     /label=M13-rev
                     /ApEinfo_fwdcolor=cyan
                     /ApEinfo_revcolor=green
                     /ApEinfo_graphicformat=arrow_data {{0 1 2 0 0 -1} {} 0}
     width           5
     offset          0
     rep_origin      complement(7495..8177)
                     /label=ColE1 origin
                     /ApEinfo_fwdcolor=gray50
                     /ApEinfo_revcolor=gray50
                     /ApEinfo_graphicformat=arrow_data {{0 1 2 0 0 -1} {} 0}
     width           5
     offset          0
     rep_origin      5516..5822
                     /label=F1 ori
                     /ApEinfo_fwdcolor=gray50
                     /ApEinfo_revcolor=gray50
                     /ApEinfo_graphicformat=arrow_data {{0 1 2 0 0 -1} {} 0}
     width           5
     offset          0
     misc_binding    complement(7133..7155)
                     /label=LacO
                     /ApEinfo_fwdcolor=#6495ed
                     /ApEinfo_revcolor=#6495ed
                     /ApEinfo_graphicformat=arrow_data {{0 1 2 0 0 -1} {} 0}
     width           5
     offset          0
     CDS             complement(8275..8934)
                     /label=AmpR
                     /ApEinfo_fwdcolor=yellow
                     /ApEinfo_revcolor=yellow
                     /ApEinfo_graphicformat=arrow_data {{0 1 2 0 0 -1} {} 0}
     width           5
     offset          0
     misc_feature    5183..5200
                     /label=6X HIS TAG
                     /ApEinfo_fwdcolor=#ff88c4
                     /ApEinfo_revcolor=#ff88c4
                     /ApEinfo_graphicformat=arrow_data {{0 1 2 0 0 -1} {} 0}
     width           5
     offset          0
     misc_feature    5132..5173
                     /label=V5 epitope
                     /ApEinfo_fwdcolor=#ff88c4
                     /ApEinfo_revcolor=#ff88c4
                     /ApEinfo_graphicformat=arrow_data {{0 1 2 0 0 -1} {} 0}
     width           5
     offset          0
     misc_feature    5319..5325
                     /label=Bovine Growth Hormone (BGH) polyA signal
                     /ApEinfo_fwdcolor=#ff88c4
                     /ApEinfo_revcolor=#ff88c4
                     /ApEinfo_graphicformat=arrow_data {{0 1 2 0 0 -1} {} 0}
     width           5
     offset          0
     misc_feature    3911..3911
                     /label=-3 mutation site
                     /ApEinfo_fwdcolor=#ff0000
                     /ApEinfo_revcolor=#ff0000
                     /ApEinfo_graphicformat=arrow_data {{0 1 2 0 0 -1} {} 0}
     width           5
     offset          0
ORIGIN
        1 GACGGATCGG GAGATCTGGC CTCCGCGCCG GGTTTTGGCG CCTCCCGCGG GCGCCCCCCT
       61 CCTCACGGCG AGCGCTGCCA CGTCAGACGA AGGGCGCAGG AGCGTCCTGA TCCTTCCGCC
      121 CGGACGCTCA GGACAGCGGC CCGCTGCTCA TAAGACTCGG CCTTAGAACC CCAGTATCAG
      181 CAGAAGGACA TTTTAGGACG GGACTTGGGT GACTCTAGGG CACTGGTTTT CTTTCCAGAG
      241 AGCGGAACAG GCGAGGAAAA GTAGTCCCTT CTCGGCGATT CTGCGGAGGG ATCTCCGTGG
      301 GGCGGTGAAC GCCGATGATT ATATAAGGAC GCGCCGGGTG TGGCACAGCT AGTTCCGTCG
      361 CAGCCGGGAT TTGGGTCGCG GTTCTTGTTT GTGGATCGCT GTGATCGTCA CTTGGTGAGT
      421 AGCGGGCTGC TGGGCTGGCC GGGGCTTTCG TGGCCGCCGG GCCGCTCGGT GGGACGGAAG
      481 CGTGTGGAGA GACCGCCAAG GGCTGTAGTC TGGGTCCGCG AGCAAGGTTG CCCTGAACTG
      541 GGGGTTGGGG GGAGCGCAGC AAAATGGCGG CTGTTCCCGA GTCTTGAATG GAAGACGCTT
      601 GTGAGGCGGG CTGTGAGGTC GTTGAAACAA GGTGGGGGGC ATGGTGGGCG GCAAGAACCC
      661 AAGGTCTTGA GGCCTTCGCT AATGCGGGAA AGCTCTTATT CGGGTGAGAT GGGCTGGGGC
      721 ACCATCTGGG GACCCTGACG TGAAGTTTGT CACTGACTGG AGAACTCGGT TTGTCGTCTG
      781 TTGCGGGGGC GGCAGTTATG CGGTGCCGTT GGGCAGTGCA CCCGTACCTT TGGGAGCGCG
      841 CGCCCTCGTC GTGTCGTGAC GTCACCCGTT CTGTTGGCTT ATAATGCAGG GTGGGGCCAC
      901 CTGCCGGTAG GTGTGCGGTA GGCTTTTCTC CGTCGCAGGA CGCAGGGTTC GGGCCTAGGG
      961 TAGGCTCTCC TGAATCGACA GGCGCCGGAC CTCTGGTGAG GGGAGGGATA AGTGAGGCGT
     1021 CAGTTTCTTT GGTCGGTTTT ATGTACCTAT CTTCTTAAGT AGCTGAAGCT CCGGTTTTGA
     1081 ACTATGCGCT CGGGGTTGGC GAGTGTGTTT TGTGAAGTTT TTTAGGCACC TTTTGAAATG
     1141 TAATCATTTG GGTCAATATG TAATTTTCAG TGTTAGACTA GTAAATTGTC CGCTAAATTC
     1201 TGGCCGTTTT TGGCTTTTTT GTTAGACGAA GCTTGGTACC GAGCTCGGAT CCACTAGTCC
     1261 AGTGTGGTGG AATTCTGCAG ATTGTCTTAA AGACTTTTCT ACATGATCCT CTTGTGGAAT
     1321 GGAGTAAACC AGTGAAAGGG CATTCCAAAG CGCCACTGAA TGAAACTGGA GAAGTTGTCA
     1381 ATGAAAAGGT TAGTAGAAGG TATAGCTTGA TATGGGCTGT AGTCCTCATC TCTACAAATG
     1441 AACTTGATAT GCAGCTATAG TTCTCATCTC TATGCATGAG AACTGCTTGG AAATACTGTT
     1501 AGTGACTATT GATTACTCTG AAATCTAGTT CTCTAGTATC ACAATGCCAT AAGTTTTCTT
     1561 TATTGTCAGT AATGTTAACA GTATTCGCAT TTGTATAATA AAAGTTCATG GCACACTTGT
     1621 TTAACCATAG ACAATTCACA GTTATGAGAT ACAGTAGGAA AAACTATAGT ACAAATTGCC
     1681 TGAACTTACA GAACAACAGG TCTGAGCTTT AATATCATGA TACCAGTATG TCACAAGCTA
     1741 TGTTAACAAA TGCAGCAATT CACTTCTTAC TTAGTTGAAG CTGCAAAGTT TGCAGATAGT
     1801 TTTGTTGTTG TTGTTGTGGT GGTGGTGGTG GTTGTTGTTT TTGAGACAGA GTCTCGCTCT
     1861 GTCATCCAGG CTGGAGTACA GTGGCACGAT CTTGGCTCAC GGCAACCTCT GCCTCCTGGG
     1921 TTCAAGCAGT TCTCCTGCCT TAGCCTCCCA AGTAGCTGGG ATTATAAGCG TGCACCACCA
     1981 CAGCTGGCTA ATTATTATAT TTTTAGTAGA GATGGGTTTC ACCATGTTGG CCAGGCTGGT
     2041 CTTGAACCCC TGGCTTCAAG TGATCCACCC ACCTCAGCAT CCCAAAATGC AGGGATTATA
     2101 GGCATAAGCC ACTGTGCCTA GCTCAGATAG TTGTTTTTAA TAAGTTAGAA TAGATTGAGG
     2161 ATTCGTTTTT TTTGGTGGGG GGCACTCTTA CATCTTTAAT AAGTCTTGTA CAGGCTTACT
     2221 AAATACAATG AATTATACCA ACTATATGCT AATAAAGATT AAAAATTTAC ATTCCAGTTA
     2281 ACTACCTAAA GAGTTTAAGT CCACTTTCAT CCTACTGATA TAGCTCGAGG AAGGCTAGAC
     2341 CTGTACGCCC CCATCCTTCA TGTCATCCTT AACCCTTTGT CTTGAGAAAG AAGGTTTAGC
     2401 TGCTTCTTTA GTTCTTCTAA AAGAACTAAA AGAAAAATTT CTTTTTCTTG CTCTATTATC
     2461 TTCATCTGTA GGGTGAGATT AATATTTCCA GAATTGTGGA AAAATTCACT CTGTAGCAGT
     2521 TGAAGAGCAG ATGGTCTCTG GGACATGTTC CTTTTCGTTA AGTGATAGAT ATACTTGGCT
     2581 TGTACTGGAT ACCTTTTACT GAGGGATTCC AATATCTGAC CAGTTCTTGA ACCTGTTAAA
     2641 ACTTCTGCTC GCTCCATTTC TGTTCTAAAC AGCTGAAAGA GCTCTAGCAG GATCACACTC
     2701 AAGCTATATA CATATCTAAC TGGACAAAGC CAGCCCTGGT CTCTACAAAT AGTTTTTGTT
     2761 TTTTTTTAAT TAGCTGGGCT CAGTGGCACA CTCCTGTAGT CCCAGCTACT TGGGAGGCTG
     2821 AGGTGGGAGG ATCACTTGAC CCCAGGAGTT GGAGGCTGCT GTGAGCTATG ATGACACCAC
     2881 TGCACTCCAG CCTGGGCAAC AGAGTGAGAC CCTTGGCATC ATACTCAGAT CCTTCCAACT
     2941 GCTGGGATGA AGCATACAGA CAAGTGCCCA CTCTGGATAT AGGTGTTGGT GTTCTCTTTC
     3001 TGTTTCTATG GGTCCAGTCT GTGTTCTTTT GTAAGATGTC TGGGCAAGCC AGACCAAAGT
     3061 CTCCTATTTT TACTTGCTGA TCAGGGCCAT GAAGAAAAAT ATTTCTAGGC TTCAGATCTC
     3121 TGTTTACAAT ACCCATGTTA TGTATGTAAA ACACACCTTC CACTAAATCT TGAAAATTTT
     3181 TTGTTGCAAC ACTGGCCATA AGGACAGGCA AACTTGCCCA CACACTCTTG GCCCTGTTTG
     3241 TTTCTCTCAG CTAGCCAGTC CCACAGCTGG AGCTTGCACA CCTGCATCTG GATGTGCAGC
     3301 ATCAGGTGGT ACTGCACCTC GATCCCCAAC AAGTTGAAGT TTTCTTTGGA AGATTCCTCA
     3361 GTGGATGTGA AATTCTCCTC TAGGAGGGAA TTACACCTGA GCAGCAGGGG CTGTTTCACA
     3421 ATTGACCAGG TAGACAAACC AGCCAGGCCA TTTTCCTGGA GCTCCAGGGA TGATTCATAT
     3481 TCACTGGTGT CTCTTAAGAC GGAATTGATG GTGTAGTTCA CAGCTTGTTG TTCTGATTTT
     3541 GAGTGTCAGA TTCTGCAAAG GGTTTTTCTT TTCTGAGGTG AGCTCCGCGA AGATAATGGG
     3601 TGAGCTGCTA TTTTCACCAT TTTTAACACC GTATTGGTAT CTGTCTGCTT GGTCGGAGAA
     3661 CACTTCCAGA AATGGCAACT GAACGGAAGC TCTGTCTGCT TGTGGTTGGA CCACTTGAAC
     3721 ATGTTCTGTC CACGCAGTGT GATAACGAAT GATATTAGGG TGCTGAAGAC CTGCCAGCAC
     3781 CTTCATTCCC CGTAGTTCTT TCATGTAATG TGTTTTTGTT GCACCCTTAA TCAGGATTTT
     3841 TTAAATTGCA TAATACTGAC CATCTAATTT ATTCCTGACC TTGTATACTC TTCCATATCC
     3901 ACCTTTTCCT AAGATGGCAA GTTCTTCAAA TTCATTTAAG TAACGTGAAG TTTGTGCTTC
     3961 AAAGGGTACT TCCCTTGATC TGATTTTCTG GATATGAGAA ATAGCCTCAC AAGGATCCTG
     4021 ATGAACTCTC TCTTTAGTGG ACCTCATTAA GTGAGTAATA GCTCTGTGGT GATGTAGTCT
     4081 CAATGAGCTA AACTTGTCAC AAGTGAAAGA AGACAGCAGC CCCATTTTGA TAAAGGTCTG
     4141 GCAAAGTAAC TTAAACACTG TCTTGAATGA ACTGGGTTTG GTTCACGCAC ATGGCTCAAG
     4201 TGCTTCACCA AAGAAATAAG CGGCAGCTGG TTTGCAACTG CAAAAGGGAA AGTTGGCTGT
     4261 TGTAGGGGTT ATTTTAATAC CTGGAGTTCT GCTGGAACAT AAGTCATATT TGGAGTCCAG
     4321 GCTCTTGGCG GAAAAGTCGA TGGCAGATGG CACAGCAACA GTCTCCACCC CGTGGCCCTC
     4381 CTCTTTGTGC TCGTGGGCTG CAGCGCAGCC CACCAGCCCA CCCAGCACCA CCTCTGAGAA
     4441 TTATTCTTCT AATAACGTTA TTCTTCCTTT TGCATTCAGA TATGCTTAAG AAATTGTACA
     4501 GTTCCAAGTA GCTCACTTAG AACACCCATT TGCATGTACT AACATAATGT AAATATTAGG
     4561 CAGTACAGCA TTGTTATTTG AATATTCATT GAAATGTTTA AGTCCTAAAC ACTTCCAAAG
     4621 CAGATTTAAA AAATTATTTT TCTAGAATTG TAATGTGTAA ATAATTCCCT GGTATTTCAC
     4681 GTAGTCCAGA AACATGTCCA AGCAGTTGAT GTTGAATCAA TCTTGCGAGC CTCCAAATCA
     4741 GTATCACAAG CTAACTGTAT TTGTTTAATT TCTTCTTTTC CTGTATTTGC TCTTACAAAA
     4801 GGGGTATTGG TCAGTAAAAT GGTATTAACA TTTATTAAAT GTCAAAATAT AAAGAAAGGT
     4861 AGTAATTCCA AATTATTAAC ATCTGTTTTT GGTTTTATGT TTCTTCTTTT TAGGCCAAGA
     4921 CCCATGTTCT TGACATTGAG CAGCGACTAC AAGGTGTAAT CAAGACTCGA AATAGAGTGA
     4981 CAGGACTGCC GTTATCTATT GAAGGACATG TGCATTACCT TATACAGGAA GCTACTGATG
     5041 AAAACTTACT ATGCCAGATG TATCTTGGTT GGACTCCATA TATGTGAATC CAGCACAGTG
     5101 GCGGCCGCTC GAGTCTAGAG GGCCCTTCGA AGGTAAGCCT ATCCCTAACC CTCTCCTCGG
     5161 TCTCGATTCT ACGCGTACCG GTCATCATCA CCATCACCAT TGAGTTTAAA CCCGCTGATC
     5221 AGCCTCGACT GTGCCTTCTA GTTGCCAGCC ATCTGTTGTT TGCCCCTCCC CCGTGCCTTC
     5281 CTTGACCCTG GAAGGTGCCA CTCCCACTGT CCTTTCCTAA TAAAATGAGG AAATTGCATC
     5341 GCATTGTCTG AGTAGGTGTC ATTCTATTCT GGGGGGTGGG GTGGGGCAGG ACAGCAAGGG
     5401 GGAGGATTGG GAAGACAATA GCAGGCATGC TGGGGATGCG GTGGGCTCTA TGGCTTCTGA
     5461 GGCGGAAAGA ACCAGCTGGG GCTCTAGGGG GTATCCCCNN NNNNNNNNNN NNNNNNNNNN
     5521 NNNNNNNNNN NNNNNNNNNN NNNNNNNNNN NNNNNNNNNN NNNNNNNNNN NNNNNNNNNN
     5581 NNNNNNNNNN NNNNNNNNNN NNNNNNNNNN NNNNNNNNNN NNCNNNNNNN NNNNNNNNNN
     5641 NNNNNNNNNN NNNNNCANNN NNNNNNNNNN NNNNNNNNNN NNNNNNNNNN NNNNNNNNNN
     5701 NNNNNNNNNN NNNNANNNNN NNNNNNNNNN NNNNNNNNNN NNNNNNNNNN NNNNNNNNNN
     5761 NNNNCCTTTG ACGTTGGAGT CCACGTTCTT TNNNNNNNNN NNNNNNNNNN NNNNNNNNNN
     5821 NNNNNNNNAC CCTATCTCGG TCTATTCTTT TGATTTATAA GGGATTTTGG GGATTTCGGC
     5881 CTATTGGTTA AAAAATGAGC TGATTTAACA AAAATTTAAC GCGAATTAAT TCTGTGGAAT
     5941 GTGTGTCAGT TAGGGTGTGG AAAGTCCCCA GGCTCCCCAG GCAGGCAGAA GTATGCAAAG
     6001 CATGCATCTC AATTAGTCAG CAACCAGGTG TGGAAAGTCC CCAGGCTCCC CAGCAGGCAG
     6061 AAGTATGCAA AGCATGCATC TCAATTAGTC AGCAACCATA GTCCCGCCCC TAACTCCGCC
     6121 CATCCCGCCC CTAACTCCGC CCAGTTCCGC CCATTCTCCG CCCCATGGCT GACTAATTTT
     6181 TTTTATTTAT GCAGAGGCCG AGGCCGCCTC TGCCTCTGAG CTATTCCAGA AGTAGTGAGG
     6241 AGGCTTTTTT GGAGGCCTAG GCTTTTGCAA AAAGCTCCCG GGAGCTTGTA TATCCATTTT
     6301 CGGATCTGAT CAGCACGTGT TGACAATTAA TCATCGGCAT AGTATATCGG CATAGTATAA
     6361 TACGACAAGG TGAGGAACTA AACCATGGCC AAGCCTTTGT CTCAAGAAGA ATCCACCCTC
     6421 ATTGAAAGAG CAACGGCTAC AATCAACAGC ATCCCCATCT CTGAAGACTA CAGCGTCGCC
     6481 AGCGCAGCTC TCTCTAGCGA CGGCCGCATC TTCACTGGTG TCAATGTATA TCATTTTACT
     6541 GGGGGACCTT GTGCAGAACT CGTGGTGCTG GGCACTGCTG CTGCTGCGGC AGCTGGCAAC
     6601 CTGACTTGTA TCGTCGCGAT CGGAAATGAG AACAGGGGCA TCTTGAGCCC CTGCGGACGG
     6661 TGCCGACAGG TGCTTCTCGA TCTGCATCCT GGGATCAAAG CCATAGTGAA GGACAGTGAT
     6721 GGACAGCCGA CGGCAGTTGG GATTCGTGAA TTGCTGCCCT CTGGTTATGT GTGGGAGGGC
     6781 TAAGCACTTC GTGGCCGAGG AGCAGGACTG ACACGTGCTA CGAGATTTCG ATTCCACCGC
     6841 CGCCTTCTAT GAAAGGTTGG GCTTCGGAAT CGTTTTCCGG GACGCCGGCT GGATGATCCT
     6901 CCAGCGCGGG GATCTCATGC TGGAGTTCTT CGCCCACCCC AACTTGTTTA TTGCAGCTTA
     6961 TAATGGTTAC AAATAAAGCA ATAGCATCAC AAATTTCACA AATAAAGCAT TTTTTTCACT
     7021 GCATTCTAGT TGTGGTTTGT CCAAACTCAT CAATGTATCT TATCATGTCT GTATACCGTC
     7081 GACCTCTAGC TAGAGCTTGG CGTAATCATG GTCATAGCTG TTTCCTGTGT GAAATTGTTA
     7141 TCCGCTCACA ATTCCACACA ACATACGAGC CGGAAGCATA AAGTGTAAAG CCTGGGGTGC
     7201 CTAATGAGTG AGCTAACTCA CATTAATTGC GTTGCGCTCA CTGCCCGCTT TCCAGTCGGG
     7261 AAACCTGTCG TGCCAGCTGC ATTAATGAAT CGGCCAACGC GCGGGGAGAG GCGGTTTGCG
     7321 TATTGGGCGC TCTTCCGCTT CCTCGCTCAC TGACTCGCTG CGCTCGGTCG TTCGGCTGCG
     7381 GCGAGCGGTA TCAGCTCACT CAAAGGCGGT AATACGGTTA TCCACAGAAT CAGGGGATAA
     7441 CGCAGGAAAG AACATGTGAG CAAAAGGCCA GCAAAAGGCC AGGAACCGTA AAAAGGCCGC
     7501 GTTGCTGGCG TTTTTCCATA GGCTCCGCCC CCCTGACGAG CATCACAAAA ATCGACGCTC
     7561 AAGTCAGAGG TGGCGAAACC CGACAGGACT ATAAAGATAC CAGGCGTTTC CCCCTGGAAG
     7621 CTCCCTCGTG CGCTCTCCTG TTCCGACCCT GCCGCTTACC GGATACCTGT CCGCCTTTCT
     7681 CCCTTCGGGA AGCGTGGCGC TTTCTCAATG CTCACGCTGT AGGTATCTCA GTTCGGTGTA
     7741 GGTCGTTCGC TCCAAGCTGG GCTGTGTGCA CGAACCCCCC GTTCAGCCCG ACCGCTGCGC
     7801 CTTATCCGGT AACTATCGTC TTGAGTCCAA CCCGGTAAGA CACGACTTAT CGCCACTGGC
     7861 AGCAGCCACT GGTAACAGGA TTAGCAGAGC GAGGTATGTA GGCGGTGCTA CAGAGTTCTT
     7921 GAAGTGGTGG CCTAACTACG GCTACACTAG AAGGACAGTA TTTGGTATCT GCGCTCTGCT
     7981 GAAGCCAGTT ACCTTCGGAA AAAGAGTTGG TAGCTCTTGA TCCGGCAAAC AAACCACCGC
     8041 TGGTAGCGGT GGTTTTTTTG TTTGCAAGCA GCAGATTACG CGCAGAAAAA AAGGATCTCA
     8101 AGAAGATCCT TTGATCTTTT CTACGGGGTC TGACGCTCAG TGGAACGAAA ACTCACGTTA
     8161 AGGGATTTTG GTCATGAGAT TATCAAAAAG GATCTTCACC TAGATCCTTT TAAATTAAAA
     8221 ATGAAGTTTT AAATCAATCT AAAGTATATA TGAGTAAACT TGGTCTGACA GTTACCAATG
     8281 CTTAATCAGT GAGGCACCTA TCTCAGCGAT CTGTCTATTT CGTTCATCCA TAGTTGCCTG
     8341 ACTCCCCGTC GTGTAGATAA CTACGATACG GGAGGGCTTA CCATCTGGCC CCAGTGCTGC
     8401 AATGATACCG CGAGACCCAC GCTCACCGGC TCCAGATTTA TCAGCAATAA ACCAGCCAGC
     8461 CGGAAGGGCC GAGCGCAGAA GTGGTCCTGC AACTTTATCC GCCTCCATCC AGTCTATTAA
     8521 TTGTTGCCGG GAAGCTAGAG TAAGTAGTTC GCCAGTTAAT AGTTTGCGCA ACGTTGTTGC
     8581 CATTGCTACA GGCATCGTGG TGTCACGCTC GTCGTTTGGT ATGGCTTCAT TCAGCTCCGG
     8641 TTCCCAACGA TCAAGGCGAG TTACATGATC CCCCATGTTG TGCAAAAAAG CGGTTAGCTC
     8701 CTTCGGTCCT CCGATCGTTG TCAGAAGTAA GTTGGCCGCA GTGTTATCAC TCATGGTTAT
     8761 GGCAGCACTG CATAATTCTC TTACTGTCAT GCCATCCGTA AGATGCTTTT CTGTGACTGG
     8821 TGAGTACTCA ACCAAGTCAT TCTGAGAATA GTGTATGCGG CGACCGAGTT GCTCTTGCCC
     8881 GGCGTCAATA CGGGATAATA CCGCGCCACA TAGCAGAACT TTAAAAGTGC TCATCATTGG
     8941 AAAACGTTCT TCGGGGCGAA AACTCTCAAG GATCTTACCG CTGTTGAGAT CCAGTTCGAT
     9001 GTAACCCACT CGTGCACCCA ACTGATCTTC AGCATCTTTT ACTTTCACCA GCGTTTCTGG
     9061 GTGAGCAAAA ACAGGAAGGC AAAATGCCGC AAAAAAGGGA ATAAGGGCGA CACGGAAATG
     9121 TTGAATACTC ATACTCTTCC TTTTTCAATA TTATTGAAGC ATTTATCAGG GTTATTGTCT
     9181 CATGAGCGGA TACATATTTG AATGTATTTA GAAAAATAAA CAAATAGGGG TTCCGCGCAC
     9241 ATTTCCCCGA AAAGTGCCAC CTGACGTC
//
