Features (pLannotate 1.2.2; 21 found; start..end, strand, type, name):
     18..1227    +  promoter       UbC promoter: human ubiquitin C promoter
   1816..1832    -  CDS            9xHis (fragment): 9xHis affinity tag
   1849..2097    +  CDS            C16orf89 (fragment): CP089_HUMAN - Experimental evidence at protein level: Swiss-Prot protein existence level 1. From Homo sapiens (Human).
   2367..4298    -  CDS            EIF2AK1: E2AK1_HUMAN - Also known as HRI From Homo sapiens (Human).
   5132..5173    +  CDS            V5 tag: epitope tag from simian virus 5
   5229..5453    +  polyA_signal   bGH poly(A) signal: bovine growth hormone polyadenylation signal
   5457..5478    +  promoter       SV40 promoter (fragment): SV40 enhancer and early promoter
   5499..5927    +  rep_origin     f1 ori (sequence partly withheld): f1 bacteriophage origin of replication; arrow indicates direction of (+) strand synthesis
   5941..6271    +  promoter       SV40 promoter: SV40 enhancer and early promoter
   6319..6366    +  promoter       EM7 promoter: synthetic bacterial promoter&nbsp
   6385..6783    +  CDS            BSD: blasticidin S deaminase; Aspergillus terreus BSD; confers resistance to blasticidin
   6784..6811    +  CDS            BleoR (fragment): antibiotic-binding protein; Sh ble from Streptoalloteichus hindustanus; confers resistance to bleomycin, phleomycin, and Zeocin™
   6821..6946    +  CDS            ble (fragment): BLE_KLEPN - Experimental evidence at protein level: Swiss-Prot protein existence level 1. Binding protein with a strong affinity to the bleomycin family of antibiotics. Binds to CL990; an antimitotic-antibiotic compound. From Klebsiella pneumoniae.
   6941..7062    +  polyA_signal   SV40 poly(A) signal: SV40 polyadenylation signal
   7135..7151    -  protein_bind   lac operator: The lac repressor binds to the lac operator to inhibit transcription in E. coli. This inhibition can be relieved by adding lactose or isopropyl-β-D-thiogalactopyranoside (IPTG). lac repressor encoded by lacI
   7159..7189    -  promoter       lac promoter: promoter for the E. coli lac operon
   7204..7225    -  protein_bind   CAP binding site: CAP binding activates transcription in the presence of cAMP. E. coli catabolite activator protein
   7238..7330    -  CDS            lacI (fragment): lac repressor; lacI; The lac repressor binds to the lac operator to inhibit transcription in E. coli. This inhibition can be relieved by adding lactose or isopropyl-β-D-thiogalactopyranoside (IPTG).
   7513..8101    -  rep_origin     ori: high-copy-number ColE1/pMB1/pBR322/pUC origin of replication
   8272..9132    -  CDS            AmpR: β-lactamase; bla; confers resistance to ampicillin, carbenicillin, and related antibiotics
   9133..9237    -  promoter       AmpR promoter: bla
>Addgene plasmid #84016 | pUB6_ATR | depositor full sequence | sequence record 170197 | pUB6_ATR sequence 9268 bps
GACGGATCGGGAGATCTGGCCTCCGCGCCGGGTTTTGGCGCCTCCCGCGGGCGCCCCCCTCCTCACGGCG
AGCGCTGCCACGTCAGACGAAGGGCGCAGGAGCGTCCTGATCCTTCCGCCCGGACGCTCAGGACAGCGGC
CCGCTGCTCATAAGACTCGGCCTTAGAACCCCAGTATCAGCAGAAGGACATTTTAGGACGGGACTTGGGT
GACTCTAGGGCACTGGTTTTCTTTCCAGAGAGCGGAACAGGCGAGGAAAAGTAGTCCCTTCTCGGCGATT
CTGCGGAGGGATCTCCGTGGGGCGGTGAACGCCGATGATTATATAAGGACGCGCCGGGTGTGGCACAGCT
AGTTCCGTCGCAGCCGGGATTTGGGTCGCGGTTCTTGTTTGTGGATCGCTGTGATCGTCACTTGGTGAGT
AGCGGGCTGCTGGGCTGGCCGGGGCTTTCGTGGCCGCCGGGCCGCTCGGTGGGACGGAAGCGTGTGGAGA
GACCGCCAAGGGCTGTAGTCTGGGTCCGCGAGCAAGGTTGCCCTGAACTGGGGGTTGGGGGGAGCGCAGC
AAAATGGCGGCTGTTCCCGAGTCTTGAATGGAAGACGCTTGTGAGGCGGGCTGTGAGGTCGTTGAAACAA
GGTGGGGGGCATGGTGGGCGGCAAGAACCCAAGGTCTTGAGGCCTTCGCTAATGCGGGAAAGCTCTTATT
CGGGTGAGATGGGCTGGGGCACCATCTGGGGACCCTGACGTGAAGTTTGTCACTGACTGGAGAACTCGGT
TTGTCGTCTGTTGCGGGGGCGGCAGTTATGCGGTGCCGTTGGGCAGTGCACCCGTACCTTTGGGAGCGCG
CGCCCTCGTCGTGTCGTGACGTCACCCGTTCTGTTGGCTTATAATGCAGGGTGGGGCCACCTGCCGGTAG
GTGTGCGGTAGGCTTTTCTCCGTCGCAGGACGCAGGGTTCGGGCCTAGGGTAGGCTCTCCTGAATCGACA
GGCGCCGGACCTCTGGTGAGGGGAGGGATAAGTGAGGCGTCAGTTTCTTTGGTCGGTTTTATGTACCTAT
CTTCTTAAGTAGCTGAAGCTCCGGTTTTGAACTATGCGCTCGGGGTTGGCGAGTGTGTTTTGTGAAGTTT
TTTAGGCACCTTTTGAAATGTAATCATTTGGGTCAATATGTAATTTTCAGTGTTAGACTAGTAAATTGTC
CGCTAAATTCTGGCCGTTTTTGGCTTTTTTGTTAGACGAAGCTTGGTACCGAGCTCGGATCCACTAGTCC
AGTGTGGTGGAATTCTGCAGATTGTCTTAAAGACTTTTCTACATGATCCTCTTGTGGAATGGAGTAAACC
AGTGAAAGGGCATTCCAAAGCGCCACTGAATGAAACTGGAGAAGTTGTCAATGAAAAGGTTAGTAGAAGG
TATAGCTTGATATGGGCTGTAGTCCTCATCTCTACAAATGAACTTGATATGCAGCTATAGTTCTCATCTC
TATGCATGAGAACTGCTTGGAAATACTGTTAGTGACTATTGATTACTCTGAAATCTAGTTCTCTAGTATC
ACAATGCCATAAGTTTTCTTTATTGTCAGTAATGTTAACAGTATTCGCATTTGTATAATAAAAGTTCATG
GCACACTTGTTTAACCATAGACAATTCACAGTTATGAGATACAGTAGGAAAAACTATAGTACAAATTGCC
TGAACTTACAGAACAACAGGTCTGAGCTTTAATATCATGATACCAGTATGTCACAAGCTATGTTAACAAA
TGCAGCAATTCACTTCTTACTTAGTTGAAGCTGCAAAGTTTGCAGATAGTTTTGTTGTTGTTGTTGTGGT
GGTGGTGGTGGTTGTTGTTTTTGAGACAGAGTCTCGCTCTGTCATCCAGGCTGGAGTACAGTGGCACGAT
CTTGGCTCACGGCAACCTCTGCCTCCTGGGTTCAAGCAGTTCTCCTGCCTTAGCCTCCCAAGTAGCTGGG
ATTATAAGCGTGCACCACCACAGCTGGCTAATTATTATATTTTTAGTAGAGATGGGTTTCACCATGTTGG
CCAGGCTGGTCTTGAACCCCTGGCTTCAAGTGATCCACCCACCTCAGCATCCCAAAATGCAGGGATTATA
GGCATAAGCCACTGTGCCTAGCTCAGATAGTTGTTTTTAATAAGTTAGAATAGATTGAGGATTCGTTTTT
TTTGGTGGGGGGCACTCTTACATCTTTAATAAGTCTTGTACAGGCTTACTAAATACAATGAATTATACCA
ACTATATGCTAATAAAGATTAAAAATTTACATTCCAGTTAACTACCTAAAGAGTTTAAGTCCACTTTCAT
CCTACTGATATAGCTCGAGGAAGGCTAGACCTGTACGCCCCCATCCTTCATGTCATCCTTAACCCTTTGT
CTTGAGAAAGAAGGTTTAGCTGCTTCTTTAGTTCTTCTAAAAGAACTAAAAGAAAAATTTCTTTTTCTTG
CTCTATTATCTTCATCTGTAGGGTGAGATTAATATTTCCAGAATTGTGGAAAAATTCACTCTGTAGCAGT
TGAAGAGCAGATGGTCTCTGGGACATGTTCCTTTTCGTTAAGTGATAGATATACTTGGCTTGTACTGGAT
ACCTTTTACTGAGGGATTCCAATATCTGACCAGTTCTTGAACCTGTTAAAACTTCTGCTCGCTCCATTTC
TGTTCTAAACAGCTGAAAGAGCTCTAGCAGGATCACACTCAAGCTATATACATATCTAACTGGACAAAGC
CAGCCCTGGTCTCTACAAATAGTTTTTGTTTTTTTTTAATTAGCTGGGCTCAGTGGCACACTCCTGTAGT
CCCAGCTACTTGGGAGGCTGAGGTGGGAGGATCACTTGACCCCAGGAGTTGGAGGCTGCTGTGAGCTATG
ATGACACCACTGCACTCCAGCCTGGGCAACAGAGTGAGACCCTTGGCATCATACTCAGATCCTTCCAACT
GCTGGGATGAAGCATACAGACAAGTGCCCACTCTGGATATAGGTGTTGGTGTTCTCTTTCTGTTTCTATG
GGTCCAGTCTGTGTTCTTTTGTAAGATGTCTGGGCAAGCCAGACCAAAGTCTCCTATTTTTACTTGCTGA
TCAGGGCCATGAAGAAAAATATTTCTAGGCTTCAGATCTCTGTTTACAATACCCATGTTATGTATGTAAA
ACACACCTTCCACTAAATCTTGAAAATTTTTTGTTGCAACACTGGCCATAAGGACAGGCAAACTTGCCCA
CACACTCTTGGCCCTGTTTGTTTCTCTCAGCTAGCCAGTCCCACAGCTGGAGCTTGCACACCTGCATCTG
GATGTGCAGCATCAGGTGGTACTGCACCTCGATCCCCAACAAGTTGAAGTTTTCTTTGGAAGATTCCTCA
GTGGATGTGAAATTCTCCTCTAGGAGGGAATTACACCTGAGCAGCAGGGGCTGTTTCACAATTGACCAGG
TAGACAAACCAGCCAGGCCATTTTCCTGGAGCTCCAGGGATGATTCATATTCACTGGTGTCTCTTAAGAC
GGAATTGATGGTGTAGTTCACAGCTTGTTGTTCTGATTTTGAGTGTCAGATTCTGCAAAGGGTTTTTCTT
TTCTGAGGTGAGCTCCGCGAAGATAATGGGTGAGCTGCTATTTTCACCATTTTTAACACCGTATTGGTAT
CTGTCTGCTTGGTCGGAGAACACTTCCAGAAATGGCAACTGAACGGAAGCTCTGTCTGCTTGTGGTTGGA
CCACTTGAACATGTTCTGTCCACGCAGTGTGATAACGAATGATATTAGGGTGCTGAAGACCTGCCAGCAC
CTTCATTCCCCGTAGTTCTTTCATGTAATGTGTTTTTGTTGCACCCTTAATCAGGATTTTTTAAATTGCA
TAATACTGACCATCTAATTTATTCCTGACCTTGTATACTCTTCCATATCCACCTTTTCCTAAGATGGCAA
GTTCTTCAAATTCATTTAAGTAACGTGAAGTTTGTGCTTCAAAGGGTACTTCCCTTGATCTGATTTTCTG
GATATGAGAAATAGCCTCACAAGGATCCTGATGAACTCTCTCTTTAGTGGACCTCATTAAGTGAGTAATA
GCTCTGTGGTGATGTAGTCTCAATGAGCTAAACTTGTCACAAGTGAAAGAAGACAGCAGCCCCATTTTGA
TAAAGGTCTGGCAAAGTAACTTAAACACTGTCTTGAATGAACTGGGTTTGGTTCACGCACATGGCTCAAG
TGCTTCACCAAAGAAATAAGCGGCAGCTGGTTTGCAACTGCAAAAGGGAAAGTTGGCTGTTGTAGGGGTT
ATTTTAATACCTGGAGTTCTGCTGGAACATAAGTCATATTTGGAGTCCAGGCTCTTGGCGGAAAAGTCGA
TGGCAGATGGCACAGCAACAGTCTCCACCCCGTGGCCCTCCTCTTTGTGCTCGTGGGCTGCAGCGCAGCC
CACCAGCCCACCCAGCACCACCTCTGAGAATTATTCTTCTAATAACGTTATTCTTCCTTTTGCATTCAGA
TATGCTTAAGAAATTGTACAGTTCCAAGTAGCTCACTTAGAACACCCATTTGCATGTACTAACATAATGT
AAATATTAGGCAGTACAGCATTGTTATTTGAATATTCATTGAAATGTTTAAGTCCTAAACACTTCCAAAG
CAGATTTAAAAAATTATTTTTCTAGAATTGTAATGTGTAAATAATTCCCTGGTATTTCACGTAGTCCAGA
AACATGTCCAAGCAGTTGATGTTGAATCAATCTTGCGAGCCTCCAAATCAGTATCACAAGCTAACTGTAT
TTGTTTAATTTCTTCTTTTCCTGTATTTGCTCTTACAAAAGGGGTATTGGTCAGTAAAATGGTATTAACA
TTTATTAAATGTCAAAATATAAAGAAAGGTAGTAATTCCAAATTATTAACATCTGTTTTTGGTTTTATGT
TTCTTCTTTTTAGGCCAAGACCCATGTTCTTGACATTGAGCAGCGACTACAAGGTGTAATCAAGACTCGA
AATAGAGTGACAGGACTGCCGTTATCTATTGAAGGACATGTGCATTACCTTATACAAGAAGCTACTGATG
AAAACTTACTATGCCAGATGTATCTTGGTTGGACTCCATATATGTGAATCCAGCACAGTGGCGGCCGCTC
GAGTCTAGAGGGCCCTTCGAAGGTAAGCCTATCCCTAACCCTCTCCTCGGTCTCGATTCTACGCGTACCG
GTCATCATCACCATCACCATTGAGTTTAAACCCGCTGATCAGCCTCGACTGTGCCTTCTAGTTGCCAGCC
ATCTGTTGTTTGCCCCTCCCCCGTGCCTTCCTTGACCCTGGAAGGTGCCACTCCCACTGTCCTTTCCTAA
TAAAATGAGGAAATTGCATCGCATTGTCTGAGTAGGTGTCATTCTATTCTGGGGGGTGGGGTGGGGCAGG
ACAGCAAGGGGGAGGATTGGGAAGACAATAGCAGGCATGCTGGGGATGCGGTGGGCTCTATGGCTTCTGA
GGCGGAAAGAACCAGCTGGGGCTCTAGGGGGTATCCCC
[124 nt withheld, positions 5499-5622]
C
[32 nt withheld, positions 5624-5655]
CA
[57 nt withheld, positions 5658-5714]
A
[49 nt withheld, positions 5716-5764]
CCTTTGACGTTGGAGTCCACGTTCTTT
[37 nt withheld, positions 5792-5828]
ACCCTATCTCGGTCTATTCTTTTGATTTATAAGGGATTTTGGGGATTTCGGCCTATTGGTTAAAAAATGA
GCTGATTTAACAAAAATTTAACGCGAATTAATTCTGTGGAATGTGTGTCAGTTAGGGTGTGGAAAGTCCC
CAGGCTCCCCAGGCAGGCAGAAGTATGCAAAGCATGCATCTCAATTAGTCAGCAACCAGGTGTGGAAAGT
CCCCAGGCTCCCCAGCAGGCAGAAGTATGCAAAGCATGCATCTCAATTAGTCAGCAACCATAGTCCCGCC
CCTAACTCCGCCCATCCCGCCCCTAACTCCGCCCAGTTCCGCCCATTCTCCGCCCCATGGCTGACTAATT
TTTTTTATTTATGCAGAGGCCGAGGCCGCCTCTGCCTCTGAGCTATTCCAGAAGTAGTGAGGAGGCTTTT
TTGGAGGCCTAGGCTTTTGCAAAAAGCTCCCGGGAGCTTGTATATCCATTTTCGGATCTGATCAGCACGT
GTTGACAATTAATCATCGGCATAGTATATCGGCATAGTATAATACGACAAGGTGAGGAACTAAACCATGG
CCAAGCCTTTGTCTCAAGAAGAATCCACCCTCATTGAAAGAGCAACGGCTACAATCAACAGCATCCCCAT
CTCTGAAGACTACAGCGTCGCCAGCGCAGCTCTCTCTAGCGACGGCCGCATCTTCACTGGTGTCAATGTA
TATCATTTTACTGGGGGACCTTGTGCAGAACTCGTGGTGCTGGGCACTGCTGCTGCTGCGGCAGCTGGCA
ACCTGACTTGTATCGTCGCGATCGGAAATGAGAACAGGGGCATCTTGAGCCCCTGCGGACGGTGCCGACA
GGTGCTTCTCGATCTGCATCCTGGGATCAAAGCCATAGTGAAGGACAGTGATGGACAGCCGACGGCAGTT
GGGATTCGTGAATTGCTGCCCTCTGGTTATGTGTGGGAGGGCTAAGCACTTCGTGGCCGAGGAGCAGGAC
TGACACGTGCTACGAGATTTCGATTCCACCGCCGCCTTCTATGAAAGGTTGGGCTTCGGAATCGTTTTCC
GGGACGCCGGCTGGATGATCCTCCAGCGCGGGGATCTCATGCTGGAGTTCTTCGCCCACCCCAACTTGTT
TATTGCAGCTTATAATGGTTACAAATAAAGCAATAGCATCACAAATTTCACAAATAAAGCATTTTTTTCA
CTGCATTCTAGTTGTGGTTTGTCCAAACTCATCAATGTATCTTATCATGTCTGTATACCGTCGACCTCTA
GCTAGAGCTTGGCGTAATCATGGTCATAGCTGTTTCCTGTGTGAAATTGTTATCCGCTCACAATTCCACA
CAACATACGAGCCGGAAGCATAAAGTGTAAAGCCTGGGGTGCCTAATGAGTGAGCTAACTCACATTAATT
GCGTTGCGCTCACTGCCCGCTTTCCAGTCGGGAAACCTGTCGTGCCAGCTGCATTAATGAATCGGCCAAC
GCGCGGGGAGAGGCGGTTTGCGTATTGGGCGCTCTTCCGCTTCCTCGCTCACTGACTCGCTGCGCTCGGT
CGTTCGGCTGCGGCGAGCGGTATCAGCTCACTCAAAGGCGGTAATACGGTTATCCACAGAATCAGGGGAT
AACGCAGGAAAGAACATGTGAGCAAAAGGCCAGCAAAAGGCCAGGAACCGTAAAAAGGCCGCGTTGCTGG
CGTTTTTCCATAGGCTCCGCCCCCCTGACGAGCATCACAAAAATCGACGCTCAAGTCAGAGGTGGCGAAA
CCCGACAGGACTATAAAGATACCAGGCGTTTCCCCCTGGAAGCTCCCTCGTGCGCTCTCCTGTTCCGACC
CTGCCGCTTACCGGATACCTGTCCGCCTTTCTCCCTTCGGGAAGCGTGGCGCTTTCTCAATGCTCACGCT
GTAGGTATCTCAGTTCGGTGTAGGTCGTTCGCTCCAAGCTGGGCTGTGTGCACGAACCCCCCGTTCAGCC
CGACCGCTGCGCCTTATCCGGTAACTATCGTCTTGAGTCCAACCCGGTAAGACACGACTTATCGCCACTG
GCAGCAGCCACTGGTAACAGGATTAGCAGAGCGAGGTATGTAGGCGGTGCTACAGAGTTCTTGAAGTGGT
GGCCTAACTACGGCTACACTAGAAGGACAGTATTTGGTATCTGCGCTCTGCTGAAGCCAGTTACCTTCGG
AAAAAGAGTTGGTAGCTCTTGATCCGGCAAACAAACCACCGCTGGTAGCGGTGGTTTTTTTGTTTGCAAG
CAGCAGATTACGCGCAGAAAAAAAGGATCTCAAGAAGATCCTTTGATCTTTTCTACGGGGTCTGACGCTC
AGTGGAACGAAAACTCACGTTAAGGGATTTTGGTCATGAGATTATCAAAAAGGATCTTCACCTAGATCCT
TTTAAATTAAAAATGAAGTTTTAAATCAATCTAAAGTATATATGAGTAAACTTGGTCTGACAGTTACCAA
TGCTTAATCAGTGAGGCACCTATCTCAGCGATCTGTCTATTTCGTTCATCCATAGTTGCCTGACTCCCCG
TCGTGTAGATAACTACGATACGGGAGGGCTTACCATCTGGCCCCAGTGCTGCAATGATACCGCGAGACCC
ACGCTCACCGGCTCCAGATTTATCAGCAATAAACCAGCCAGCCGGAAGGGCCGAGCGCAGAAGTGGTCCT
GCAACTTTATCCGCCTCCATCCAGTCTATTAATTGTTGCCGGGAAGCTAGAGTAAGTAGTTCGCCAGTTA
ATAGTTTGCGCAACGTTGTTGCCATTGCTACAGGCATCGTGGTGTCACGCTCGTCGTTTGGTATGGCTTC
ATTCAGCTCCGGTTCCCAACGATCAAGGCGAGTTACATGATCCCCCATGTTGTGCAAAAAAGCGGTTAGC
TCCTTCGGTCCTCCGATCGTTGTCAGAAGTAAGTTGGCCGCAGTGTTATCACTCATGGTTATGGCAGCAC
TGCATAATTCTCTTACTGTCATGCCATCCGTAAGATGCTTTTCTGTGACTGGTGAGTACTCAACCAAGTC
ATTCTGAGAATAGTGTATGCGGCGACCGAGTTGCTCTTGCCCGGCGTCAATACGGGATAATACCGCGCCA
CATAGCAGAACTTTAAAAGTGCTCATCATTGGAAAACGTTCTTCGGGGCGAAAACTCTCAAGGATCTTAC
CGCTGTTGAGATCCAGTTCGATGTAACCCACTCGTGCACCCAACTGATCTTCAGCATCTTTTACTTTCAC
CAGCGTTTCTGGGTGAGCAAAAACAGGAAGGCAAAATGCCGCAAAAAAGGGAATAAGGGCGACACGGAAA
TGTTGAATACTCATACTCTTCCTTTTTCAATATTATTGAAGCATTTATCAGGGTTATTGTCTCATGAGCG
GATACATATTTGAATGTATTTAGAAAAATAAACAAATAGGGGTTCCGCGCACATTTCCCCGAAAAGTGCC
ACCTGACGTC
