>Addgene plasmid #84016 | pUB6_ATR | addgene partial sequence | sequence record 163215 | hUBCpro-F 5'-TGAAGCTCCGGTTTTGAACT-3'
AGTTTTTTAGGCACCTTTTGAAATGTAATCATTTGGGTCAATATGTAATTTTCAGTGTTAGACTAGTAAA
TTGTCCGCTAAATTCTGGCCGTTTTTGGCTTTTTTGTTAGACGAAGCTTGGTACCGAGCTCGGATCCACT
AGTCCAGTGTGGTGGAATTCTGCAGATTGTCTTAAAGACTTTTCTACATGATCCTCTTGTGGAATGGAGT
AAACCAGTGAAAGGGCATTCCAAAGCGCCACTGAATGAAACTGGAGAAGTTGTCAATGAAAAGGTTAGTA
GAAGGTATAGCTTGATATGGGCTGTAGTCCTCATCTCTACAAATGAACTTGATATGCAGCTATAGTTCTC
ATCTCTATGCATGAGAACTGCTTGGAAATACTGTTAGTGACTATTGATTACTCTGAAATCTAGTTCTCTA
GTATCACAATGCCATAAGTTTTCTTTATTGTCAGTAATGTTAACAGTATTCGCATTTGTATAATAAAAGT
TCATGGCACACTTGTTTAACCATAGACAATTCACAGTTATGAGATACAGTAGGAAAAACTATAGTACAAA
TTGCCTGAACTTACAGAACAACAGGTCTGAGCTTTAATATCATGATACCAGTATGTCACAAGCTATGTTA
ACAAATGCAGCAATTCACTTCTTACTTAGTTGAAGCTGCAAAGTTTGCAGATAGTTTTGTTGTTGTTGTT
GTGGTGGTGGTGGTGGTTGTTGTTTTTGAGACAGAGTCTCGCTCTGTCATCCAGGCTGGAGTACAGTGGC
ACGATCTTGGCTCACGGCAACCTCTGCCTCCTGGGTTCAAGCAGTTCTCCTGCCTTAGCCTCCCA
