>Addgene plasmid #84016 | pUB6_ATR | addgene partial sequence | sequence record 163216 | pcDNAM-rev 5'-CTTCCAGGGTCAAGGAAGG-3'
ACTAGAAGGCACAGTCGAGGCTGATCAGCGGGTTTAAACTCAATGGTGATGGTGATGATGACCGGTACGC
GTAGAATCGAGACCGAGGAGAGGGTTAGGGATAGGCTTACCTTCGAAGGGCCCTCTAGACTCGAGCGGCC
GCCACTGTGCTGGATTCACATATATGGAGTCCAACCAAGATACATCTGGCATAGTAAGTTTTCATCAGTA
GCTTCTTGTATAAGGTAATGCACATGTCCTTCAATAGATAACGGCAGTCCTGTCACTCTATTTCGAGTCT
TGATTACACCTTGTAGTCGCTGCTCAATGTCAAGAACATGGGTCTTGGCCTAAAAAGAAGAAACATAAAA
CCAAAAACAGATGTTAATAATTTGGAATTACTACCTTTCTTTATATTTTGACATTTAATAAATGTTAATA
CCATTTTACTGACCAATACCCCTTTTGTAAGAGCAAATACAGGAAAAGAAGAAATTAAACAAATACAGTT
AGCTTGTGATACTGATTTGGAGGCTCGCAAGATTGATTCAACATCAACTGCTTGGACATGTTTCTGGACT
ACGTGAAATACCAGGGAATTATTTACACATTACAATTCTAGAAAAATAATTTTTTAAATCTGCTTTGGAA
GTGTTTAGGACTTAAACATTTCAATGAATATTCAAATAACAATGCTGTACTGCCTAATATTTACATTATG
TTAGTACATGCAAATGGGTGTTCTAAGTGAGCTACTTGGAACTGTACAATTTCTTAAGCATATCTGAATG
CAAAAGGAAGAATAACGTTATTAGAAGAATAATTCTCAGAGGTGGTGCTGG
